Addgene plasmid #104676: pUG-UBC11
Purpose: Cloning Module
Depositing lab: Marco Trujillo. Depositing organization: Leibniz Institute of Plant Biochemistry (IPB). Publication: UbiGate: a synthetic biology toolbox to analyse ubiquitination. Kowarschik K, Hoehenwarter W, Marillonnet S, Trujillo M. New Phytol. 2018 Mar;217(4):1749-1763. doi: 10.1111/nph.14900. Epub 2017 Nov 30. PubMed 29194629.
Backbone
  Vector backbone: pICH41308
  Backbone manufacturer: self-made
  Backbone size w/o insert (bp): 2251
  Vector type: Synthetic Biology
Growth in bacteria
  Bacterial resistance: Spectinomycin, 50 μg/mL
  Growth temperature: 37°C
  Growth strain: DH5alpha
  Copy number: High Copy
Gene/Insert
  Gene/Insert name: AtUBC11 (alt name: AT3G08690)
  Species: A. thaliana (mustard weed)
  Insert size (bp): 452
  Entrez Gene: UBC11 (a.k.a. ATUBC11, UBC11, ubiquitin-conjugating enzyme 11)
  Cloning method: Restriction Enzyme; 5′ cloning site BpiI (destroyed during cloning); 3′ cloning site BpiI (destroyed during cloning)
  Sequencing primers: 5′ moclof, agcgaggaagcggaagagcg; 3′ moclor, gccacctgacgtctaagaaacc
Terms and licenses: Academic/Nonprofit Terms; Industry Terms: Not Available to Industry
Depositor comments: release insert with BsaI and clone to Level 1 cloning vector
How to cite: pUG-UBC11 was a gift from Marco Trujillo (Addgene plasmid # 104676 ; http://n2t.net/addgene:104676 ; RRID:Addgene_104676)
