[The description below was written by a language model from this plasmid's Addgene catalogue record and pLannotate feature annotations shown in this document.]
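Description:
pUG-UBC11 is a small Golden Gate/MoClo-style cloning module from the UbiGate toolbox, a synthetic biology parts collection built for analysing ubiquitination. It is based on the pICH41308 backbone and is maintained in E. coli as a high-copy plasmid through a ColE1/pUC-type origin. Selection is with spectinomycin, conferred by an aadA gene that lies downstream of a bla (AmpR) promoter. The short integrase, gentamicin acetyltransferase, lacI and RSF ori fragments picked up by automated annotation are partial matches. They look like remnants of the resistance cassette and backbone rather than functional elements.

The payload is the coding sequence of Arabidopsis thaliana UBC11 (AT3G08690), a ubiquitin-conjugating (E2) enzyme that accepts ubiquitin from the E1 and catalyses its attachment to other proteins. The insert of roughly 450 bp was introduced through BpiI sites that were destroyed during cloning. No promoter, terminator, tag or reporter is annotated around the UBC11 coding sequence, which fits its role as a storage module rather than an expression construct. According to the depositor, the insert is released with BsaI and assembled into a Level 1 cloning vector, where it would be combined with other modules. The record does not state the fusion-site overhangs or whether a stop codon is present.

Two full sequences are on file, one from the depositor and one from repository sequencing. They differ by only two nucleotides in length and are numbered from different start points, and they show the same main features in the same order.
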