Features (pLannotate 1.2.2; 7 found; start..end, strand, type, name):
    110..214     +  promoter       AmpR promoter: bla
    205..285     -  CDS            int (fragment): INT2_ECOLX - Protein inferred from homology: Swiss-Prot protein existence level 3. Putative integrase believed to be involved in the insertion of antibiotic resistance genes into plasmids and transposons. From Escherichia coli.
    371..427     +  CDS            GmR (fragment): gentamycin acetyltransferase; aacC1; confers resistance to gentamycin
    434..1222    +  CDS            aadA: S3AD_ECOLX - Experimental evidence at protein level: Swiss-Prot protein existence level 1. Mediates bacterial resistance to the antibiotics streptomycin and spectinomycin. From Escherichia coli.
   1396..1984    +  rep_origin     ori: high-copy-number ColE1/pMB1/pBR322/pUC origin of replication
   2167..2216    +  CDS            lacI (fragment): lac repressor; lacI; The lac repressor binds to the lac operator to inhibit transcription in E. coli. This inhibition can be relieved by adding lactose or isopropyl-β-D-thiogalactopyranoside (IPTG).
   2233..2676    +  CDS            UBC11: UBC11_ARATH - Experimental evidence at protein level: Swiss-Prot protein existence level 1. Accepts the ubiquitin from the E1 complex and catalyzes its covalent attachment to other proteins. Mediates the selective degradation of short-lived and abnormal proteins. From Arabidopsis thaliana (Mouse-ear cress).
>Addgene plasmid #104676 | pUG-UBC11 | depositor full sequence | sequence record 198505 | Full Sequence
GTGGCTCTTCAGTGGACGAAAGGGCCTCGTGATACGCCTATTTTTATAGGTTAATGTCATGATAATAATG
GTTTCTTAGACGTCAGGTGGCACTTTTCGGGGAAATGTGCGCGGAACCCCTATTTGTTTATTTTTCTAAA
TACATTCAAATATGTATCCGCTCATGAGACAATAACCCTGATAAATGCTTCAATAATATTGAAAAAGGAA
GAGTATGCGCTCACGCAACTGGTCCAGAACCTTGACCGAACGCAGCGGTGGTAACGGCGCAGTGGCGGTT
TTCATGGCTTGTTATGACTGTTTTTTTGGGGTACAGTCTATGCCTCGGGCATCCAAGCAGCAAGCGCGTT
ACGCCGTGGGTCGATGTTTGATGTTATGGAGCAGCAACGATGTTACGCAGCAGGGCAGTCGCCCTAAAAC
AAAGTTAAACATCATGAGGGAAGCGGTGATCGCCGAAGTATCGACTCAACTATCAGAGGTAGTTGGCGTC
ATCGAGCGCCATCTCGAACCGACGTTGCTGGCCGTACATTTGTACGGCTCCGCAGTGGATGGCGGCCTGA
AGCCACACAGCGATATTGATTTGCTGGTTACGGTGACCGTAAGGCTTGATGAAACAACGCGGCGAGCTTT
GATCAACGACCTTTTGGAAACTTCGGCTTCCCCTGGAGAGAGCGAGATTCTCCGCGCTGTAGAAGTCACC
ATTGTTGTGCACGACGACATCATTCCGTGGCGTTATCCAGCTAAGCGCGAACTGCAATTTGGAGAATGGC
AGCGCAATGACATTCTTGCAGGTATCTTCGAGCCAGCCACGATCGACATTGATCTGGCTATCTTGCTGAC
AAAAGCAAGAGAACATAGCGTTGCCTTGGTAGGTCCAGCGGCGGAGGAACTCTTTGATCCGGTTCCTGAA
CAGGATCTATTTGAGGCGCTAAATGAAACCTTAACGCTATGGAACTCGCCGCCCGACTGGGCTGGCGATG
AGCGAAATGTAGTGCTTACGTTGTCCCGCATTTGGTACAGCGCAGTAACCGGCAAAATCGCGCCGAAGGA
TGTCGCTGCCGACTGGGCAATGGAGCGCCTGCCGGCCCAGTATCAGCCCGTCATACTTGAAGCTAGACAG
GCTTATCTTGGACAAGAAGAAGATCGCTTGGCCTCGCGCGCAGATCAGTTGGAAGAATTTGTCCATTACG
TAAAAGGCGAGATCACCAAGGTAGTCGGCAAATAACTGTCAGACCAAGTTTACTCATATATACTTTAGAT
TGATTTAAAACTTCATTTTTAATTTAAAAGGATCTAGGTGAAGATCCTTTTTGATAATCTCATGACCAAA
ATCCCTTAACGTGAGTTTTCGTTCCACTGAGCGTCAGACCCCGTAGAAAAGATCAAAGGATCTTCTTGAG
ATCCTTTTTTTCTGCGCGTAATCTGCTGCTTGCAAACAAAAAAACCACCGCTACCAGCGGTGGTTTGTTT
GCCGGATCAAGAGCTACCAACTCTTTTTCCGAAGGTAACTGGCTTCAGCAGAGCGCAGATACCAAATACT
GTCCTTCTAGTGTAGCCGTAGTTAGGCCACCACTTCAAGAACTCTGTAGCACCGCCTACATACCTCGCTC
TGCTAATCCTGTTACCAGTGGCTGCTGCCAGTGGCGATAAGTCGTGTCTTACCGGGTTGGACTCAAGACG
ATAGTTACCGGATAAGGCGCAGCGGTCGGGCTGAACGGGGGGTTCGTGCACACAGCCCAGCTTGGAGCGA
ACGACCTACACCGAACTGAGATACCTACAGCGTGAGCTATGAGAAAGCGCCACGCTTCCCGAAGGGAGAA
AGGCGGACAGGTATCCGGTAAGCGGCAGGGTCGGAACAGGAGAGCGCACGAGGGAGCTTCCAGGGGGAAA
CGCCTGGTATCTTTATAGTCCTGTCGGGTTTCGCCACCTCTGACTTGAGCGTCGATTTTTGTGATGCTCG
TCAGGGGGGCGGAGCCTATGGAAAAACGCCAGCAACGCGGCCTTTTTACGGTTCCTGGCCTTTTGCTGGC
CTTTTGCTCACATGTTCTTTCCTGCGTTATCCCCTGATTCTGTGGATAACCGTATTACCGCCTTTGAGTG
AGCTGATACCGCTCGCCGCAGCCGAACGACCGAGCGCAGCGAGTCAGTGAGCGAGGAAGCGGAAGAGCGC
CCAATACGCAAACCGCCTCTCCCCGCGCGTTGGCCGATTCATTAATCACTCTGTGGTCTCAAATGGCTTC
TAAGAGGATCTTGAAGGAGCTCAAGGATCTGCAGAAGGATCCTCCTTCAAACTGCAGCGCTGGTCCGGTG
GCTGAGGACATGTTCCATTGGCAAGCCACTATCATGGGACCTCCTGAAAGTCCGTATGCCGGAGGAGTGT
TTTTGGTTTCTATTCATTTCCCTCCGGATTATCCTTTCAAGCCACCAAAGGTGTCTTTTAAGACTAAGGT
GTACCATCCAAACATCAATAGCAATGGAAGTATTTGCCTTGATATTTTGAAAGAGCAATGGAGCCCTGCT
CTTACTATCTCTAAGGTTCTGTTGTCGATTTGCTCGCTGTTGACTGACCCAAACCCAGATGATCCTCTTG
TGCCGGAGATAGCTCACATGTACAAGACAGATAGATCCAAGTACGAGTCAACTGCGAGAAGCTGGACACA
AAAGTACGCAATGGGTTGAGCTTTGAGACCACGAA
