Features (pLannotate 1.2.2; 8 found; start..end, strand, type, name):
     30..163     +  rep_origin     RSF ori (fragment): Plasmids containing the RSF 1030 origin of replication can be propagated in E. coli cells that contain additional plasmids with compatible origins.
    165..214     +  CDS            lacI (fragment): lac repressor; lacI; The lac repressor binds to the lac operator to inhibit transcription in E. coli. This inhibition can be relieved by adding lactose or isopropyl-β-D-thiogalactopyranoside (IPTG).
    231..674     +  CDS            UBC11: UBC11_ARATH - Experimental evidence at protein level: Swiss-Prot protein existence level 1. Accepts the ubiquitin from the E1 complex and catalyzes its covalent attachment to other proteins. Mediates the selective degradation of short-lived and abnormal proteins. From Arabidopsis thaliana (Mouse-ear cress).
    803..907     +  promoter       AmpR promoter: bla
    898..978     -  CDS            int (fragment): INT2_ECOLX - Protein inferred from homology: Swiss-Prot protein existence level 3. Putative integrase believed to be involved in the insertion of antibiotic resistance genes into plasmids and transposons. From Escherichia coli.
   1066..1122    +  CDS            GmR (fragment): gentamycin acetyltransferase; aacC1; confers resistance to gentamycin
   1129..1917    +  CDS            aadA: S3AD_ECOLX - Experimental evidence at protein level: Swiss-Prot protein existence level 1. Mediates bacterial resistance to the antibiotics streptomycin and spectinomycin. From Escherichia coli.
   2091..2679    +  rep_origin     ori: high-copy-number ColE1/pMB1/pBR322/pUC origin of replication
>Addgene plasmid #104676 | pUG-UBC11 | addgene full sequence | sequence record 205843 | Addgene NGS Result
TTTTTACGGTTCCTGGCCTTTTGCTGGCCTTTTGCTCACATGTTCTTTCCTGCGTTATCCCCTGATTCTG
TGGATAACCGTATTACCGCCTTTGAGTGAGCTGATACCGCTCGCCGCAGCCGAACGACCGAGCGCAGCGA
GTCAGTGAGCGAGGAAGCGGAAGAGCGCCCAATACGCAAACCGCCTCTCCCCGCGCGTTGGCCGATTCAT
TAATCACTCTGTGGTCTCAAATGGCTTCTAAGAGGATCTTAAAGGAGCTCAAGGATCTGCAGAAGGATCC
TCCTTCAAACTGCAGCGCTGGTCCGGTGGCTGAGGACATGTTCCATTGGCAAGCCACTATCATGGGACCT
CCTGAAAGTCCGTATGCCGGAGGAGTGTTTTTGGTTTCTATTCATTTCCCTCCGGATTATCCTTTCAAGC
CACCAAAGGTGTCTTTTAAGACTAAGGTGTACCATCCAAACATCAATAGCAATGGAAGTATTTGCCTTGA
TATTTTGAAAGAGCAATGGAGCCCTGCTCTTACTATCTCTAAGGTTCTGTTGTCGATTTGCTCGCTGTTG
ACTGACCCAAACCCAGATGATCCTCTTGTGCCGGAGATAGCTCACATGTACAAGACAGATAGATCCAAGT
ACGAGTCAACTGCGAGAAGCTGGACACAAAAGTACGCAATGGGTTGAGCTTTGAGACCACGAAGTGGCTC
TTCAGTGGACGAAAGGGCCTCGTGATACGCCTATTTTTATAGGTTAATGTCATGATAATAATGGTTTCTT
AGACGTCAGGTGGCACTTTTCGGGGAAATGTGCGCGGAACCCCTATTTGTTTATTTTTCTAAATACATTC
AAATATGTATCCGCTCATGAGACAATAACCCTGATAAATGCTTCAATAATATTGAAAAAGGAAGAGTATG
CGCTCACGCAACTGGTCCAGAACCTTGACCGAACGCAGCGGTGGTAACGGCGCAGTGGCGGTTTTCATGG
CTTGTTATGACTGTTTTTTTTTGGGGTACAGTCTATGCCTCGGGCATCCAAGCAGCAAGCGCGTTACGCC
GTGGGTCGATGTTTGATGTTATGGAGCAGCAACGATGTTACGCAGCAGGGCAGTCGCCCTAAAACAAAGT
TAAACATCATGAGGGAAGCGGTGATCGCCGAAGTATCGACTCAACTATCAGAGGTAGTTGGCGTCATCGA
GCGCCATCTCGAACCGACGTTGCTGGCCGTACATTTGTACGGCTCCGCAGTGGATGGCGGCCTGAAGCCA
CACAGCGATATTGATTTGCTGGTTACGGTGACCGTAAGGCTTGATGAAACAACGCGGCGAGCTTTGATCA
ACGACCTTTTGGAAACTTCGGCTTCCCCTGGAGAGAGCGAGATTCTCCGCGCTGTAGAAGTCACCATTGT
TGTGCACGACGACATCATTCCGTGGCGTTATCCAGCTAAGCGCGAACTGCAATTTGGAGAATGGCAGCGC
AATGACATTCTTGCAGGTATCTTCGAGCCAGCCACGATCGACATTGATCTGGCTATCTTGCTGACAAAAG
CAAGAGAACATAGCGTTGCCTTGGTAGGTCCAGCGGCGGAGGAACTCTTTGATCCGGTTCCTGAACAGGA
TCTATTTGAGGCGCTAAATGAAACCTTAACGCTATGGAACTCGCCGCCCGACTGGGCTGGCGATGAGCGA
AATGTAGTGCTTACGTTGTCCCGCATTTGGTACAGCGCAGTAACCGGCAAAATCGCGCCGAAGGATGTCG
CTGCCGACTGGGCAATGGAGCGCCTGCCGGCCCAGTATCAGCCCGTCATACTTGAAGCTAGACAGGCTTA
TCTTGGACAAGAAGAAGATCGCTTGGCCTCGCGCGCAGATCAGTTGGAAGAATTTGTCCATTACGTAAAA
GGCGAGATCACCAAGGTAGTCGGCAAATAACTGTCAGACCAAGTTTACTCATATATACTTTAGATTGATT
TAAAACTTCATTTTTAATTTAAAAGGATCTAGGTGAAGATCCTTTTTGATAATCTCATGACCAAAATCCC
TTAACGTGAGTTTTCGTTCCACTGAGCGTCAGACCCCGTAGAAAAGATCAAAGGATCTTCTTGAGATCCT
TTTTTTCTGCGCGTAATCTGCTGCTTGCAAACAAAAAAACCACCGCTACCAGCGGTGGTTTGTTTGCCGG
ATCAAGAGCTACCAACTCTTTTTCCGAAGGTAACTGGCTTCAGCAGAGCGCAGATACCAAATACTGTTCT
TCTAGTGTAGCCGTAGTTAGGCCACCACTTCAAGAACTCTGTAGCACCGCCTACATACCTCGCTCTGCTA
ATCCTGTTACCAGTGGCTGCTGCCAGTGGCGATAAGTCGTGTCTTACCGGGTTGGACTCAAGACGATAGT
TACCGGATAAGGCGCAGCGGTCGGGCTGAACGGGGGGTTCGTGCACACAGCCCAGCTTGGAGCGAACGAC
CTACACCGAACTGAGATACCTACAGCGTGAGCTATGAGAAAGCGCCACGCTTCCCGAAGGGAGAAAGGCG
GACAGGTATCCGGTAAGCGGCAGGGTCGGAACAGGAGAGCGCACGAGGGAGCTTCCAGGGGGAAACGCCT
GGTATCTTTATAGTCCTGTCGGGTTTCGCCACCTCTGACTTGAGCGTCGATTTTTGTGATGCTCGTCAGG
GGGGCGGAGCCTATGGAAAAACGCCAGCAACGCGGCC
